Addgene plasmid #67792: pCMV-HA-Ebp1
Purpose: Mammalian expression of Ebp1 tagged with HA
Depositing lab: Stephen Goff. Depositing organization: Columbia University. Publication: EBP1, a novel host factor involved in primer binding site-dependent restriction of moloney murine leukemia virus in embryonic cells. Wang GZ, Wolf D, Goff SP. J Virol. 2014 Feb;88(3):1825-9. doi: 10.1128/JVI.02578-13. Epub 2013 Nov 13. PubMed 24227866.
Backbone
  Vector backbone: pCMV
  Backbone manufacturer: Clontech
  Backbone size w/o insert (bp): 3800
  Vector type: Mammalian Expression
Growth in bacteria
  Bacterial resistance: Ampicillin, 100 μg/mL
  Growth temperature: 37°C
  Growth strain: DH5alpha
  Copy number: Unknown
Gene/Insert
  Gene/Insert name: Ebp1
  Species: H. sapiens (human)
  Entrez Gene: PA2G4 (a.k.a. EBP1, HG4-1, ITAF45, p38-2G4)
  Promoter: CMV
  Tag / fusion protein: HA (N terminal on backbone)
  Cloning method: Restriction Enzyme; 5′ cloning site EcoRI (not destroyed); 3′ cloning site EcoRI (not destroyed)
  Sequencing primers: 5′ CMV Forward; 3′ BGH Reverse
Terms and licenses: Academic/Nonprofit Terms; Industry Terms: Not Available to Industry
How to cite: pCMV-HA-Ebp1 was a gift from Stephen Goff (Addgene plasmid # 67792 ; http://n2t.net/addgene:67792 ; RRID:Addgene_67792)
