[The description below was written by a language model from this plasmid's Addgene catalogue record.]
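Description:
pCMV-HA-Ebp1 is a mammalian expression plasmid built on a commercial pCMV backbone of about 3.8 kb (without insert) that supplies an N-terminal HA epitope tag. It is propagated in E. coli under ampicillin selection. The record lists the copy number as unknown and does not describe the bacterial origin of replication or any selectable marker for mammalian cells, and no feature table is provided, so the polyadenylation signal and other backbone elements cannot be confirmed from the information given.

The insert is human Ebp1, the product of the PA2G4 gene (also known as ITAF45 or p38-2G4). It is placed downstream of the cytomegalovirus immediate-early promoter, a strong constitutive promoter widely used for high-level transient expression in transfected mammalian cells. The coding sequence was cloned into a single EcoRI site, which is retained at both the 5′ and 3′ junctions. Because that strategy is non-directional, orientation would have had to be checked during construction. The fragment is joined to the backbone-encoded HA tag, so the protein is made as an N-terminally HA-tagged fusion that can be detected or immunoprecipitated with anti-HA antibodies, without needing an antibody against Ebp1 itself.

The stated purpose is mammalian expression of HA-tagged Ebp1. The associated publication identifies EBP1 as a host factor involved in primer binding site-dependent restriction of Moloney murine leukemia virus in embryonic cells, which suggests the plasmid was used for overexpression or protein interaction experiments in that setting, although the record does not spell out the specific assays.
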