>Addgene plasmid #67792 | pCMV-HA-Ebp1 | addgene partial sequence | sequence record 120279 | CMV-F 5'-CGCAAATGGGCGGTAGGCGTG-3'
GAGCTCGTTTAGTGAACCGTCAGATCGCCTGGAGACGCCATCCACGCTGTTTTGACCTCCATAGAAGACA
CCGGGACCGATCCAGCCTCCGGACTCTAGAGGATCCGGTACTAGAGGAACTGAAAAACCAGAAAGTTAAC
TGGTAAGTTTAGTCTTTTTGTCTTTTATTTCAGGTCCCGGATCCGGTGGTGGTGCAAATCAAAGAACTGC
TCCTCAGTGGATGTTGCCTTTACTTCTAGGCCTGTACGGAAGTGTTACTTCTGCTCTAAAAGCTGCGGAA
TTGTACCCGCGGGCCCACCATGTACCCATACGATGTTCCAGATTACGCTCTTATGGCCATGGAGGCCCGA
ATTCAAATGTCGGGCGAGGACGAGCAACAGGAGCAAACTATCGCTGAGGACCTGGTCGTGACCAAGTATA
AGATGGGGGGCGACATCGCCAACAGGGTACTTCGGTCCTTGGTGGAAGCATCTAGCTCAGGTGTGTCGGT
ACTGAGCCTGTGTGAGAAAGGTGATGCCATGATTATGGAAGAAACAGGGAAAATCTTCAAGAAAGAAAAG
GAAATGAAGAAAGGTATTGCTTTTCCCACCAGCATTTCGGTAAATAACTGTGTATGTCACTTCTCCCCTT
TGAAGAGCGACCAGGATTATATTCTCAAGGAAGGTGACTTGGTAAAAATTGACCTTGGGGTCCATGTGGA
TGGCTTCATCGCTAATGTAGCTCACACTTT
